Addgene plasmid #115884: pAPM-D4 miR30-SUV39h2 ts2
Purpose: SUV39h2 knockdown
Depositing lab: Jeremy Luban. Depositing organization: University of Massachusetts, Worcester. Publication: Primate immunodeficiency virus proteins Vpx and Vpr counteract transcriptional repression of proviruses by the HUSH complex. Yurkovetskiy L, Guney MH, Kim K, Goh SL, McCauley S, Dauphin A, Diehl WE, Luban J. Nat Microbiol. 2018 Dec;3(12):1354-1361. doi: 10.1038/s41564-018-0256-x. Epub 2018 Oct 8. PubMed 30297740.
Backbone
  Vector backbone: pAPM-D4-mir30
  Vector type: Lentiviral
  Selectable markers: Puromycin
Growth in bacteria
  Bacterial resistance: Ampicillin, 100 μg/mL
  Growth temperature: 30°C
  Growth strain: NEB Stable
  Copy number: High Copy
Gene/Insert
  Gene/Insert name: SUV39h2 shRNA
  gRNA/shRNA sequence: TAAATTTCTTTATCATTGA
  Species: H. sapiens (human)
  Entrez Gene: SUV39H2 (a.k.a. KMT1B)
  Promoter: SFFV
  Cloning method: Restriction Enzyme; 5′ cloning site Unknown (unknown if destroyed); 3′ cloning site Unknown (unknown if destroyed)
Terms and licenses: Academic/Nonprofit Terms; Industry Terms: Not Available to Industry
Depositor comments: PuroR . Please visit https://www.biorxiv.org/content/early/2018/04/03/293001 for bioRxiv preprint.
How to cite: pAPM-D4 miR30-SUV39h2 ts2 was a gift from Jeremy Luban (Addgene plasmid # 115884 ; http://n2t.net/addgene:115884 ; RRID:Addgene_115884)
