[The description below was written by a language model from this plasmid's Addgene catalogue record and pLannotate feature annotations shown in this document.]
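Description:
pAPM-D4 miR30-SUV39h2 ts2 is an HIV-1-based lentiviral transfer vector, built on the pAPM-D4-mir30 backbone, for stable knockdown of human SUV39H2 (KMT1B), a histone lysine methyltransferase. In bacteria it is maintained through a high-copy ColE1/pUC-type origin and selected with ampicillin via the β-lactamase gene. A fragment of the pBR322 bom region is also annotated. The sequenced record is about 6.3 kb.

The viral genome is transcribed in producer cells from a CMV enhancer/promoter placed upstream of a truncated 5' LTR, so that genomic RNA production does not depend on the native U3 region. An SV40 enhancer/early promoter element is also annotated further upstream, but its role is not stated in the record. Downstream lie the Ψ packaging signal with a gag fragment, the Rev response element for Rev-dependent nuclear export, and the cPPT/CTS, which aids nuclear import of the reverse-transcribed genome. A second truncated LTR closes the provirus at the 3' end.

The payload is a single SFFV-promoter-driven transcript. It encodes puromycin N-acetyltransferase (pac), followed by a microRNA-style hairpin in which the SUV39H2-targeting sequence sits between flanking fragments of human miR-30a. Because the shRNA is embedded in a miR-30 context within a Pol II transcript, the cellular microRNA machinery processes it, and puromycin resistance is linked to expression of the knockdown cassette. The "ts2" suffix probably denotes a second target site, though the record does not define it.

The associated publication concerns transcriptional repression of proviruses by the HUSH complex and its counteraction by the primate lentiviral proteins Vpx and Vpr.
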