Features (pLannotate 1.2.2; 19 found; start..end, strand, type, name):
     69..398     +  promoter       SV40 promoter: SV40 enhancer and early promoter
    486..789     +  enhancer       CMV enhancer: human cytomegalovirus immediate early enhancer
    790..989     +  promoter       CMV promoter: human cytomegalovirus (CMV) immediate early promoter
   1007..1187    +  LTR            5' LTR (truncated): truncated 5' long terminal repeat (LTR) from HIV-1
   1234..1359    +  misc_feature   HIV-1 Ψ: packaging signal of human immunodeficiency virus type 1
   1343..1681    +  CDS            HIV-1 gag (fragment): gag protein from human immunodeficiency virus 1; gag
   1856..2089    +  misc_feature   RRE: The Rev response element (RRE) of HIV-1 allows for Rev-dependent mRNA export from the nucleus to the cytoplasm.
   2466..2566    +  CDS            Rev (fragment): human immunodeficiency virus 1 (HIV-1) Rev protein; rev; enhances nuclear export of unspliced and incompletely spliced viral mRNAs
   2616..2733    +  misc_feature   cPPT/CTS: central polypurine tract and central termination sequence of HIV-1
   2870..3277    +  promoter       SFFV promoter: spleen focus-forming virus long terminal repeat (LTR) promoter
   3298..3894    +  CDS            pac: PUAC_STRAD - Protein predicted: Swiss-Prot protein existence level 4. Detoxification of puromycin. From Streptomyces alboniger.
   3919..3964    +  ncRNA          5' miR-30a (fragment): sequence upstream of the 71-nt precursor of the human miR-30a microRNA (Zeng et al., 2002) miRNA
   4034..4059    +  ncRNA          3' miR-30a (fragment): sequence downstream of the 71-nt precursor of the human miR-30a microRNA (Zeng et al., 2002) miRNA
   4089..4108    +  misc_feature   cPPT/CTS (fragment): central polypurine tract and central termination sequence of HIV-1
   4140..4320    +  LTR            5' LTR (truncated): truncated 5' long terminal repeat (LTR) from HIV-1
   4391..4979    -  rep_origin     ori: high-copy-number ColE1/pMB1/pBR322/pUC origin of replication
   5150..6010    -  CDS            AmpR: β-lactamase; bla; confers resistance to ampicillin, carbenicillin, and related antibiotics
   6011..6115    -  promoter       AmpR promoter: bla
   6174..6226    -  misc_feature   bom (fragment): basis of mobility region from pBR322
>Addgene plasmid #115884 | pAPM-D4 miR30-SUV39h2 ts2 | addgene full sequence | sequence record 232837 | Addgene NGS Result
AATCTGCTTAGGGTTAGGCGTTTTGCGCTGCTTCGCGATGTACGGGCCAGATATACGCGCTGTGGAATGT
GTGTCAGTTAGGGTGTGGAAAGTCCCCAGGCTCCCCAGCAGGCAGAAGTATGCAAAGCATGCATCTCAAT
TAGTCAGCAACCAGGTGTGGAAAGTCCCCAGGCTCCCCAGCAGGCAGAAGTATGCAAAGCATGCATCTCA
ATTAGTCAGCAACCATAGTCCCGCCCCTAACTCCGCCCATCCCGCCCCTAACTCCGCCCAGTTCCGCCCA
TTCTCCGCCCCATGGCTGACTAATTTTTTTTATTTATGCAGAGGCCGAGGCCGCCTCTGCCTCTGAGCTA
TTCCAGAAGTAGTGAGGAGGCTTTTTTGGAGGCCTAGGCTTTTGCAAAAAGCTCGCGTTGACATTGATTA
TTGACTAGTTATTAATAGTAATCAATTACGGGGTCATTAGTTCCTAGCCCATATATGGAGTTCCGCGTTA
CATAACTTACGGTAAATGGCCCGCCTGGCTGACCGCCCAACGACCCCCGCCCATTGACGTCAATAATGAC
GTATGTTCCCATAGTAACGCCAATAGGGACTTTCCATTGACGTCAATGGGTGGAGTATTTACGGTAAACT
GCCCACTTGGCAGTACATCAAGTGTATCATATGCCAAGTACGCCCCCTATTGACGTCAATGACGGTAAAT
GGCCCGCCTGGCATTATGCCCAGTACATGACCTTATGGGACTTTCCTACTTGGCAGTACATCTACGTATT
AGTCATCGCTATTACCATGGTGATGCGGTTTTGGCAGTACATCAATGGGCGTGGATAGCGGTTTGACTCA
CGGGGATTTCCAAGTCTCCACCCCATTGACGTCAATGGGAGTTTGTTTTGGCACCAAAATCAACGGGACT
TTCCAAAATGTCGTAACAACTCCGCCCCATTGACGCAAATGGGCGGTAGGCGTGTACGGTGGGAGGTCTA
TATAAGCAGCGCGTTTTGCCTGTACTGGGTCTCTCTGGTTAGACCAGATCTGAGCCTGGGAGCTCTCTGG
CTAACTAGGGAACCCACTGCTTAAGCCTCAATAAAGCTTGCCTTGAGTGCTTCAAGTAGTGTGTGCCCGT
CTGTTGTGTGACTCTGGTAACTAGAGATCCCTCAGACCCTTTTAGTCAGTGTGGAAAATCTCTAGCAGTG
GCGCCCGAACAGGGACTTGAAAGCGAAAGGGAAACCAGAGGAGCTCTCTCGACGCAGGACTCGGCTTGCT
GAAGCGCGCACGGCAAGAGGCGAGGGGCGGCGACTGGTGAGTACGCCAAAAATTTTGACTAGCGGAGGCT
AGAAGGAGAGAGATGGGTGCGAGAGCGTCAGTATTAAGCGGGGGAGAATTAGATCGCGATGGGAAAAAAT
TCGGTTAAGGCCAGGGGGAAAGAAAAAATATAAATTAAAACATATAGTATGGGCAAGCAGGGAGCTAGAA
CGATTCGCAGTTAATCCTGGCCTGTTAGAAACATCAGAAGGCTGTAGACAAATACTGGGACAGCTACAAC
CATCCCTTCAGACAGGATCAGAAGAACTTAGATCATTATATAATACAGTAGCAACCCTCTATTGTGTGCA
TCAAAGGATAGAGATAAAAGACACCAAGGAAGCTTTAGACAAGATAGAGGAAGAGCAAAACAAAAGTAAG
ACCACCGCACAGCAAGCGGCCGGCCGCTGATCTTCAGACCTGGAGGAGGAGATATGAGGGACAATTGGAG
AAGTGAATTATATAAATATAAAGTAGTAAAAATTGAACCATTAGGAGTAGCACCCACCAAGGCAAAGAGA
AGAGTGGTGCAGAGAGAAAAAAGAGCAGTGGGAATAGGAGCTTTGTTCCTTGGGTTCTTGGGAGCAGCAG
GAAGCACTATGGGCGCAGCGTCAATGACGCTGACGGTACAGGCCAGACAATTATTGTCTGGTATAGTGCA
GCAGCAGAACAATTTGCTGAGGGCTATTGAGGCGCAACAGCATCTGTTGCAACTCACAGTCTGGGGCATC
AAGCAGCTCCAGGCAAGAATCCTGGCTGTGGAAAGATACCTAAAGGATCAACAGCTCCTGGGGATTTGGG
GTTGCTCTGGAAAACTCATTTGCACCACTGCTGTGCCTTGGAATGCTAGTTGGAGTAATAAATCTCTGGA
ACAGATTTGGAATCACACGACCTGGATGGAGTGGGACAGAGAAATTAACAATTACACAAGCTTAATACAC
TCCTTAATTGAAGAATCGCAAAACCAGCAAGAAAAGAATGAACAAGAATTATTGGAATTAGATAAATGGG
CAAGTTTGTGGAATTGGTTTAACATAACAAATTGGCTGTGGTATATAAAATTATTCATAATGATAGTAGG
AGGCTTGGTAGGTTTAAGAATAGTTTTTGCTGTACTTTCTATAGTGAATAGAGTTAGGCAGGGATATTCA
CCATTATCGTTTCAGACCCACCTCCCAACCCCGAGGGGACCCGACAGGCCCGAAGGAATAGAAGAAGAAG
GTGGAGAGAGAGACAGAGACAGATCCATTCGATTAGTGAACGGATCGGCACTGCGTGCGCCAATTCTGCA
GACAAATGGCAGTATTCATCCACAATTTTAAAAGAAAAGGGGGGATTGGGGGGTACAGTGCAGGGGAAAG
AATAGTAGACATAATAGCAACAGACATACAAACTAAAGAATTACAAAAACAAATTACAAAAATTCAAAAT
TTTCGGGTTTATTACAGGGACAGCAGAGATCCAGTTTGGTTAATTAACTGCAGCCCCGATAAAATAAAAG
ATTTTATTTAGTCTCCAGAAAAAGGGGGGAATGAAAGACCCCACCTGTAGGTTTGGCAAGCTAGCTGCAG
TAACGCCATTTTGCAAGGCATGGAAAAATACCAAACCAAGAATAGAGAAGTTCAGATCAAGGGCGGGTAC
ATGAAAATAGCTAACGTTGGGCCAAACAGGATATCTGCGGTGAGCAGTTTCGGCCCCGGCCCGGGGCCAA
GAACAGATGGTCACCGCAGTTTCGGCCCCGGCCCGAGGCCAAGAACAGATGGTCCCCAGATATGGCCCAA
CCCTCAGCAGTTTCTTAAGACCCATCAGATGTTTCCAGGCTCCCCCAAGGACCTGAAATGACCCTGCGCC
TTATTTGAATTAACCAATCAGCCTGCTTCTCGCTTCTGTTCGCGCGCTTCTGCTTCCCGAGCTCTATAAA
AGAGCTCACAACCCCTCACTCGGCGCGCCAGTCCTCCGACAGACTGAGTCGCCCGGGGGTCTAGAACGCG
TGCCGCCATGACCGAATACAAACCTACCGTGAGGCTGGCTACAAGAGATGATGTCCCAAGGGCTGTGAGA
ACACTGGCCGCCGCTTTTGCCGATTACCCTGCCACACGCCACACTGTGGACCCAGATCGGCATATCGAGA
GAGTGACTGAGCTGCAGGAACTGTTCCTGACCCGAGTGGGCCTGGACATTGGGAAGGTCTGGGTCGCAGA
CGATGGAGCAGCTGTGGCTGTCTGGACCACACCAGAGAGCGTGGAAGCCGGAGCTGTCTTTGCAGAGATC
GGCCCTAGAATGGCAGAACTGAGCGGCTCCAGGCTGGCAGCACAGCAGCAGATGGAGGGACTGCTGGCCC
CACACAGGCCTAAGGAACCAGCATGGTTCCTGGCTACCGTGGGGGTCTCTCCTGACCATCAGGGCAAAGG
ACTGGGAAGTGCTGTGGTCCTGCCAGGAGTGGAGGCTGCAGAACGAGCTGGAGTCCCTGCATTTCTGGAG
ACCTCTGCTCCACGAAACCTGCCCTTCTATGAACGGCTGGGCTTTACTGTGACCGCAGATGTGGAGGTCC
CCGAAGGACCTAGGACCTGGTGCATGACACGCAAACCCGGCGCCTGAGCGATCGCCGCGGCCGCCTTCTT
AACCCAACAGAAGGCTCGAGAAGGTATATTGCTGTTGACAGTGAGCGACTCAATGATAAAGAAATTTAAT
AGTGAAGCCACAGATGTATTAAATTTCTTTATCATTGAGGTGCCTACTGCCTCGGACTTCAAGGGGCTAG
AATTCGGCAGCTGTAGATCTTAGCCACTTTTTAAAAGAAAAGGGGGGACTGGAAGGGCTAACTGCATCCG
GACTGTACTGGGTCTCTCTGGTTAGACCAGATCTGAGCCTGGGAGCTCTCTGGCTAACTAGGGAACCCAC
TGCTTAAGCCTCAATAAAGCTTGCCTTGAGTGCTTCAAGTAGTGTGTGCCCGTCTGTTGTGTGACTCTGG
TAACTAGAGATCCCTCAGACCCTTTTAGTCAGTGTGGAAAATCTCTAGCAGGGCCCGTTTCATGTGAGCA
AAAGGCCAGCAAAAGGCCAGGAACCGTAAAAAGGCCGCGTTGCTGGCGTTTTTCCATAGGCTCCGCCCCC
CTGACGAGCATCACAAAAATCGACGCTCAAGTCAGAGGTGGCGAAACCCGACAGGACTATAAAGATACCA
GGCGTTTCCCCCTGGAAGCTCCCTCGTGCGCTCTCCTGTTCCGACCCTGCCGCTTACCGGATACCTGTCC
GCCTTTCTCCCTTCGGGAAGCGTGGCGCTTTCTCATAGCTCACGCTGTAGGTATCTCAGTTCGGTGTAGG
TCGTTCGCTCCAAGCTGGGCTGTGTGCACGAACCCCCCGTTCAGCCCGACCGCTGCGCCTTATCCGGTAA
CTATCGTCTTGAGTCCAACCCGGTAAGACACGACTTATCGCCACTGGCAGCAGCCACTGGTAACAGGATT
AGCAGAGCGAGGTATGTAGGCGGTGCTACAGAGTTCTTGAAGTGGTGGCCTAACTACGGCTACACTAGAA
GAACAGTATTTGGTATCTGCGCTCTGCTGAAGCCAGTTACCTTCGGAAAAAGAGTTGGTAGCTCTTGATC
CGGCAAACAAACCACCGCTGGTAGCGGTGGTTTTTTTGTTTGCAAGCAGCAGATTACGCGCAGAAAAAAA
GGATCTCAAGAAGATCCTTTGATCTTTTCTACGGGGTCTGACGCTCAGTGGAACGAAAACTCACGTTAAG
GGATTTTGGTCATGAGATTATCAAAAAGGATCTTCACCTAGATCCTTTTAAATTAAAAATGAAGTTTTAA
ATCAATCTAAAGTATATATGAGTAAACTTGGTCTGACAGTTACCAATGCTTAATCAGTGAGGCACCTATC
TCAGCGATCTGTCTATTTCGTTCATCCATAGTTGCCTGACTCCCCGTCGTGTAGATAACTACGATACGGG
AGGGCTTACCATCTGGCCCCAGTGCTGCAATGATACCGCGAGACCCACGCTCACCGGCTCCAGATTTATC
AGCAATAAACCAGCCAGCCGGAAGGGCCGAGCGCAGAAGTGGTCCTGCAACTTTATCCGCCTCCATCCAG
TCTATTAATTGTTGCCGGGAAGCTAGAGTAAGTAGTTCGCCAGTTAATAGTTTGCGCAACGTTGTTGCCA
TTGCTACAGGCATCGTGGTGTCACGCTCGTCGTTTGGTATGGCTTCATTCAGCTCCGGTTCCCAACGATC
AAGGCGAGTTACATGATCCCCCATGTTGTGCAAAAAAGCGGTTAGCTCCTTCGGTCCTCCGATCGTTGTC
AGAAGTAAGTTGGCCGCAGTGTTATCACTCATGGTTATGGCAGCACTGCATAATTCTCTTACTGTCATGC
CATCCGTAAGATGCTTTTCTGTGACTGGTGAGTACTCAACCAAGTCATTCTGAGAATAGTGTATGCGGCG
ACCGAGTTGCTCTTGCCCGGCGTCAATACGGGATAATACCGCGCCACATAGCAGAACTTTAAAAGTGCTC
ATCATTGGAAAACGTTCTTCGGGGCGAAAACTCTCAAGGATCTTACCGCTGTTGAGATCCAGTTCGATGT
AACCCACTCGTGCACCCAACTGATCTTCAGCATCTTTTACTTTCACCAGCGTTTCTGGGTGAGCAAAAAC
AGGAAGGCAAAATGCCGCAAAAAAGGGAATAAGGGCGACACGGAAATGTTGAATACTCATACTCTTCCTT
TTTCAATATTATTGAAGCATTTATCAGGGTTATTGTCTCATGAGCGGATACATATTTGAATGTATTTAGA
AAAATAAACAAATAGGGGTTCCGCGCACATTTCCCCGAAAAGTGCCACCTGACGTCGACGGATCGGGAGA
TCTCCCGATCCCCTATGGTGCACTCTCAGTACAATCTGCTCTGATGCCGCATAGTTAAGCCAGTATCTGC
TCCCTGCTTGTGTGTTGGAGGTCGCTGAGTAGTGCGCGAGCAAAATTTAAGCTACAACAAGGCAAGGCTT
GACCGACAATTGCATGAAG
